>Addgene plasmid #103636 | LSB-hsa-miR-548h-5p | depositor full sequence | sequence record 196320 | Full Sequence
AATTGAGGGGATAACGCAGGAAAGAACATGTGAGCAAAAGGCCAGCAAAAGGCCAGGAACCGTAAAAAGG
CCGCGTTGCTGGCGTTTTTCCATAGGCTCCGCCCCCCTGACGAGCATCACAAAAATCGACGCTCAAGTCA
GAGGTGGCGAAACCCGACAGGACTATAAAGATACCAGGCGTTTCCCCCTGGAAGCTCCCTCGTGCGCTCT
CCTGTTCCGACCCTGCCGCTTACCGGATACCTGTCCGCCTTTCTCCCTTCGGGAAGCGTGGCGCTTTCTC
ATAGCTCACGCTGTAGGTATCTCAGTTCGGTGTAGGTCGTTCGCTCCAAGCTGGGCTGTGTGCACGAACC
CCCCGTTCAGCCCGACCGCTGCGCCTTATCCGGTAACTATCGTCTTGAGTCCAACCCGGTAAGACACGAC
TTATCGCCACTGGCAGCAGCCACTGGTAACAGGATTAGCAGAGCGAGGTATGTAGGCGGTGCTACAGAGT
TCTTGAAGTGGTGGCCTAACTACGGCTACACTAGAAGAACAGTATTTGGTATCTGCGCTCTGCTGAAGCC
AGTTACCTTCGGAAAAAGAGTTGGTAGCTCTTGATCCGGCAAACAAACCACCGCTGGTAGCGGTGGTTTT
TTTGTTTGCAAGCAGCAGATTACGCGCAGAAAAAAAGGATCTCAAGAAGATCCTTTGATCTTTTCTACGG
GGTCTGACGCTCAGTGGAACGAAAACTCACGTTAAGGGATTTTGGTCATGAGATTATCAAAAAGGATCTT
CACCTAGATCCTTTTAAATTAAAAATGAAGTTTTAAATCAATCTAAAGTATATATGAGTAAACTTGGTCT
GACAGTTACCAATGCTTAATCAGTGAGGCACCTATCTCAGCGATCTGTCTATTTCGTTCATCCATAGTTG
CCTGACTCCCCGTCGTGTAGATAACTACGATACGGGAGGGCTTACCATCTGGCCCCAGTGCTGCAATGAT
ACCGCGAGAACCACGCTCACCGGCTCCAGATTTATCAGCAATAAACCAGCCAGCCGGAAGGGCCGAGCGC
AGAAGTGGTCCTGCAACTTTATCCGCCTCCATCCAGTCTATTAATTGTTGCCGGGAAGCTAGAGTAAGTA
GTTCGCCAGTTAATAGTTTGCGCAACGTTGTTGCCATTGCTACAGGCATCGTGGTGTCACGCTCGTCGTT
TGGTATGGCTTCATTCAGCTCCGGTTCCCAACGATCAAGGCGAGTTACATGATCCCCCATGTTGTGCAAA
AAAGCGGTTAGCTCCTTCGGTCCTCCGATCGTTGTCAGAAGTAAGTTGGCCGCAGTGTTATCACTCATGG
TTATGGCAGCACTGCATAATTCTCTTACTGTCATGCCATCCGTAAGATGCTTTTCTGTGACTGGTGAGTA
CTCAACCAAGTCATTCTGAGAATAGTGTATGCGGCGACCGAGTTGCTCTTGCCCGGCGTCAATACGGGAT
AATACCGCGCCACATAGCAGAACTTTAAAAGTGCTCATCATTGGAAAACGTTCTTCGGGGCGAAAACTCT
CAAGGATCTTACCGCTGTTGAGATCCAGTTCGATGTAACCCACTCGTGCACCCAACTGATCTTCAGCATC
TTTTACTTTCACCAGCGTTTCTGGGTGAGCAAAAACAGGAAGGCAAAATGCCGCAAAAAAGGGAATAAGG
GCGACACGGAAATGTTGAATACTCATACTCTTCCTTTTTCAATATTATTGAAGCATTTATCAGGGTTATT
GTCTCATGAGCGGATACATATTTGAATGTAGCTCCGAATTTCTCGAGGGCTTGTCGACGACGGCGGTCTC
CGTCGTCAGGATCATGAATTCGACCCGCCTGCCACCATGACCGAGTACAAGCCCACGGTGCGCCTCGCCA
CCCGCGACGACGTCCCCCGGGCCGTACGCACCCTCGCCGCCGCGTTCGCCGACTACCCCGCCACGCGCCA
CACCGTCGACCCGGACCGCCACATCGAGCGGGTCACCGAGCTGCAAGAACTCTTCCTCACGCGCGTCGGG
CTCGACATCGGCAAGGTGTGGGTCGCGGACGACGGCGCCGCGGTGGCGGTCTGGACCACGCCGGAGAGCG
TCGAAGCGGGGGCGGTGTTCGCCGAGATCGGCCCGCGCATGGCCGAGTTGAGCGGTTCCCGGCTGGCCGC
GCAGCAACAGATGGAAGGCCTCCTGGCGCCGCACCGGCCCAAGGAGCCCGCGTGGTTCCTGGCCACCGTC
GGCGTCTCGCCCGACCACCAGGGCAAGGGTCTGGGCAGCGCCGTCGTGCTCCCCGGAGTGGAGGCGGCCG
AGCGCGCCGGGGTGCCCGCCTTCCTGGAGACATCCGCGCCCCGCAACCTCCCCTTCTACGAGCGGCTCGG
CTTCACCGTCACCGCCGACGTCGAGGTGCCCGAAGGACCGCGCACCTGGTGCATGACCCGCAAGCCCGGT
GCCTGATACGCGTGAATTCACTCCTCAGGTGCAGGCTGCCTATCAGAAGGTGGTGGCTGGTGTGGCCAAT
GCCCTGGCTCACAAATACCACTGAGATCTTTTTCCCTCTGCCAAAAATTATGGGGACATCATGAAGCCCC
TTGAGCATCTGACTTCTGGCTAATAAAGGAAATTTATTTTCATTGCAATAGTGTGTTGGAATTTTTTGTG
TCTCTCACTCGGAAGGACATATGGGAGGGCAAATCATTTAAAACATCAGAATGAGTATTTGGTTTAGAGT
TTGGCAACATATGCCCATATGCTGGCTGCCATGAACAAAGGTTGGCTATAAAGAGGTCATCAGTATATGA
AACAGCCCCCTGCTGTCCATTCCTTATTCCATAGAAAAGCCTTGACTTGAGGTTAGATTTTTTTTATATT
TTGTTTTGTGTTATTTTTTTCTTTAACATCCCTAAAATTTTCCTTACATGTTTTACTAGCCAGATTTTTC
CTCCTCTCCTGACTACTCCCAGTCATAGCTGTCCCTCTTCTCTTATGGAGATCCCTCGACCTGCAGCCCA
AGCTTGAATTCTCTAGAATTACCCTGTTATCCCTATGCTTGGTTTACCGAGCTCTTATTGGTTTTCAAAC
TTCATTGACTGTGCCCAACGCGCCTGGGAGCTCACGGGGACAGCCCCCCCCCAAAGCCCCCAGGGATGTA
ATTACGTCCCTCCCCCGCTAGGGGGCAGCAGCGAGCCGCCCGGGGCTCCGCTCCGGTCCGGCGCTCCCCC
CGCATCCCCGAGCCGGCAGCGTGCGGGGACAGCCCGGGCACGGGGAAGGTGGCACGGGATCGCTTTCCTC
TGAACGCTTCTCGCTGCTCTTTGAGCCTGCAGACACCTGGGGGGATACGGGGAAAAAGCTAGGCTGAAAG
ACCGGTTCTTAGAATGACACGCGCCTGGGAGCTCACGGGGACAGCCCCCCCCCAAAGCCCCCAGGGATGT
AATTACGTCCCTCCCCCGCTAGGGGGCAGCAGCGAGCCGCCCGGGGCTCCGCTCCGGTCCGGCGCTCCCC
CCGCATCCCCGAGCCGGCAGCGTGCGGGGACAGCCCGGGCACGGGGAAGGTGGCACGGGATCGCTTTCCT
CTGAACGCTTCTCGCTGCTCTTTGAGCCTGCAGACACCTGGGGGGATACGGGGAAAAAGCTAACTTCTGA
GACGACAACTTTGTATAGAAAAGTTGGCTCCGAATTCGCCCTTGACAGCAGAGATCCAGTTTGGTTAATT
AATTGGCTCCGGTGCCCGTCAGTGGGCAGAGCGCACATCGCCCACAGTCCCCGAGAAGTTGTGGGGAGGG
GTCGGCAATTGAACCGGTGCCTAGAGAAGGTGGCGCGGGGTAAACTGGGAAAGTGATGTCGTGTACTGGC
TCCGCCTTTTTCCCGAGGGTGGGGGAGAACCGTATATAAGTGCAGTAGTCGCCGTGAACGTTCTTTTTCG
CAACGGGTTTGCCGCCAGAACACAGGTAAGTGCCGTGTGTGGTTCCCGCGGGCCTGGCCTCTTTACGGGT
TATGGCCCTTGCGTGCCTTGAATTACTTCCACCTGGCTGCAGTACGTGATTCTTGATCCCGAGCTTCGGG
TTGGAAGTGGGTGGGAGAGTTCGAGGCCTTGCGCTTAAGGAGCCCCTTCGCCTCGTGCTTGAGTTGAGGC
CTGGCCTGGGCGCTGGGGCCGCCGCGTGCGAATCTGGTGGCACCTTCGCGCCTGTCTCGCTGCTTTCGAT
AAGTCTCTAGCCATTTAAAATTTTTGATGACCTGCTGCGACGCTTTTTTTCTGGCAAGATAGTCTTGTAA
ATGCGGGCCAAGATCTGCACACTGGTATTTCGGTTTTTGGGGCCGCGGGCGGCGACGGGGCCCGTGCGTC
CCAGCGCACATGTTCGGCGAGGCGGGGCCTGCGAGCGCGGCCACCGAGAATCGGACGGGGGTAGTCTCAA
GCTGGCCGGCCTGCTCTGGTGCCTGGCCTCGCGCCGCCGTGTATCGCCCCGCCCTGGGCGGCAAGGCTGG
CCCGGTCGGCACCAGTTGCGTGAGCGGAAAGATGGCCGCTTCCCGGCCCTGCTGCAGGGAGCTCAAAATG
GAGGACGCGGCGCTCGGGAGAGCGGGCGGGTGAGTCACCCACACAAAGGAAAAGGGCCTTTCCGTCCTCA
GCCGTCGCTTCATGTGACTCCACGGAGTACCGGGCGCCGTCCAGGCACCTCGATTAGTTCTCGAGCTTTT
GGAGTACGTCGTCTTTAGGTTGGGGGGAGGGGTTTTATGCGATGGAGTTTCCCCACACTGAGTGGGTGGA
GACTGAAGTTAGGCCAGCTTGGCACTTGATGTAATTCTCCTTGGAATTTGCCCTTTTTGAGTTTGGATCT
TGGTTCATTCTCAAGCCTCAGACAGTGGTTCAAAGTTTTTTTCTTCCATTTCAGGTGTCGTGAGAAGGGC
GAATTCGACCCAAGTTTGTACAAAAAAGCAGGCTGGATCCAGGTGCCACCATGGTGAGCGAGCTGATTAA
GGAGAACATGCACATGAAGCTGTACATGGAGGGCACCGTGAACAACCACCACTTCAAGTGCACATCCGAG
GGCGAAGGCAAGCCCTACGAGGGCACCCAGACCATGAGAATCAAGGCGGTCGAGGGCGGCCCTCTCCCCT
TCGCCTTCGACATCCTGGCTACCAGCTTCATGTACGGCAGCAAAACCTTCATCAACCACACCCAGGGCAT
CCCCGACTTCTTTAAGCAGTCCTTCCCCGAGGGCTTCACATGGGAGAGAGTCACCACATACGAAGATGGG
GGCGTGCTGACCGCTACCCAGGACACCAGCCTCCAGGACGGCTGCCTCATCTACAACGTCAAGATCAGAG
GGGTGAACTTCCCATCCAACGGCCCTGTGATGCAGAAGAAAACACTCGGCTGGGAGGCCTCCACCGAGAC
ACTGTACCCCGCTGACGGCGGCCTGGAAGGCAGAGCCGACATGGCCCTGAAGCTCGTGGGCGGGGGCCAC
CTGATCTGCAACCTTAAGACCACATACAGATCCAAGAAACCCGCTAAGAACCTCAAGATGCCCGGCGTCT
ACTATGTGGACAGGAGACTGGAAAGAATCAAGGAGGCCGACAAAGAGACATACGTCGAGCAGCACGAGGT
GGCTGTGGCCAGATACTGCGACCTCCCTAGCAAACTGGGGCACAAACTTAATTGAGAATTCTACCACCCA
GCTTTCTTGTACAAAGTGGTACGTCTCAAGACCAGAGGTCTCTGCTTTCTCTGCAGACAAAAACCGCGAT
TACTTTTGACAAAAACCGCGATTACTTTTGACAAAAACCGCGATTACTTTTGACAAAAACCGCGATTACT
TTTCAACCAGAAGAGACCTGTGCTTCACTCCTCAGGTGCAGGCTGCCTATCAGAAGGTGGTGGCTGGTGT
GGCCAATGCCCTGGCTCACAAATACCACTGAGATCTTTTTCCCTCTGCCAAAAATTATGGGGACATCATG
AAGCCCCTTGAGCATCTGACTTCTGGCTAATAAAGGAAATTTATTTTCATTGCAATAGTGTGTTGGAATT
TTTTGTGTCTCTCACTCGGAAGGACATATGGGAGGGCAAATCATTTAAAACATCAGAATGAGTATTTGGT
TTAGAGTTTGGCAACATATGCCCATATGCTGGCTGCCATGAACAAAGGTTGGCTATAAAGAGGTCATCAG
TATATGAAACAGCCCCCTGCTGTCCATTCCTTATTCCATAGAAAAGCCTTGACTTGAGGTTAGATTTTTT
TTATATTTTGTTTTGTGTTATTTTTTTCTTTAACATCCCTAAAATTTTCCTTACATGTTTTACTAGCCAG
ATTTTTCCTCCTCTCCTGACTACTCCCAGTCATAGCTGTCCCTCTTCTCTTATGGAGATCCCGAGCGGTG
CGTTTTTATGCTTGTAGTATTGTATAATGTTTTTAAGATCCAAGCTTCTGACCTCTTCTCTTCCTCCCAC
AGGGCCTCGAGACAATTGCATCGATGGTACCAGTGAAAGTCTGCAATGAATTCGAGTTGGCGCGCCTGTC
ATTCTAAATCTCTCTTTCAGCCTAAAGCTTTTTCCCCGTATCCCCCCAGGTGTCTGCAGGCTCAAAGAGC
AGCGAGAAGCGTTCAGAGGAAAGCGATCCCGTGCCACCTTCCCCGTGCCCGGGCTGTCCCCGCACGCTGC
CGGCTCGGGGATGCGGGGGGAGCGCCGGACCGGAGCGGAGCCCCGGGCGGCTCGCTGCTGCCCCCTAGCG
GGGGAGGGACGTAATTACATCCCTGGGGGCTTTGGGAGGGGGCTGTCCCCGTGAGCTCCCAGGCGCGCCT
GTCATTCTAAATCTCTCTTTCAGCCTAAAGCTTTTTCCCCGTATCCCCCCAGGTGTCTGCAGGCTCAAAG
AGCAGCGAGAAGCGTTCAGAGGAAAGCGATCCCGTGCCACCTTCCCCGTGCCCGGGCTGTCCCCGCACGC
TGCCGGCTCGGGGATGCGGGGGGAGCGCCGGACCGGAGCGGAGCCCCGGGCGGCTCGCTGCTGCCCCCTA
GCGGGGGAGGGACGTAATTACATCCCTGGGGGCTTTGGGGGGGGGCTGTCCCCGTGAGCTCCCAGGCGCG
CCAACTCGGTACCGTATCGATGTCGACGTTAACGCTAGTGATATCAACTTTGTATAGAAAAGTTGGCTCC
GAATTCGCCCTTGACAGCAGAGATCCAGTTTGGTTAATTAATTGGCTCCGGTGCCCGTCAGTGGGCAGAG
CGCACATCGCCCACAGTCCCCGAGAAGTTGTGGGGAGGGGTCGGCAATTGAACCGGTGCCTAGAGAAGGT
GGCGCGGGGTAAACTGGGAAAGTGATGTCGTGTACTGGCTCCGCCTTTTTCCCGAGGGTGGGGGAGAACC
GTATATAAGTGCAGTAGTCGCCGTGAACGTTCTTTTTCGCAACGGGTTTGCCGCCAGAACACAGGTAAGT
GCCGTGTGTGGTTCCCGCGGGCCTGGCCTCTTTACGGGTTATGGCCCTTGCGTGCCTTGAATTACTTCCA
CCTGGCTGCAGTACGTGATTCTTGATCCCGAGCTTCGGGTTGGAAGTGGGTGGGAGAGTTCGAGGCCTTG
CGCTTAAGGAGCCCCTTCGCCTCGTGCTTGAGTTGAGGCCTGGCCTGGGCGCTGGGGCCGCCGCGTGCGA
ATCTGGTGGCACCTTCGCGCCTGTCTCGCTGCTTTCGATAAGTCTCTAGCCATTTAAAATTTTTGATGAC
CTGCTGCGACGCTTTTTTTCTGGCAAGATAGTCTTGTAAATGCGGGCCAAGATCTGCACACTGGTATTTC
GGTTTTTGGGGCCGCGGGCGGCGACGGGGCCCGTGCGTCCCAGCGCACATGTTCGGCGAGGCGGGGCCTG
CGAGCGCGGCCACCGAGAATCGGACGGGGGTAGTCTCAAGCTGGCCGGCCTGCTCTGGTGCCTGGCCTCG
CGCCGCCGTGTATCGCCCCGCCCTGGGCGGCAAGGCTGGCCCGGTCGGCACCAGTTGCGTGAGCGGAAAG
ATGGCCGCTTCCCGGCCCTGCTGCAGGGAGCTCAAAATGGAGGACGCGGCGCTCGGGAGAGCGGGCGGGT
GAGTCACCCACACAAAGGAAAAGGGCCTTTCCGTCCTCAGCCGTCGCTTCATGTGACTCCACGGAGTACC
GGGCGCCGTCCAGGCACCTCGATTAGTTCTCGAGCTTTTGGAGTACGTCGTCTTTAGGTTGGGGGGAGGG
GTTTTATGCGATGGAGTTTCCCCACACTGAGTGGGTGGAGACTGAAGTTAGGCCAGCTTGGCACTTGATG
TAATTCTCCTTGGAATTTGCCCTTTTTGAGTTTGGATCTTGGTTCATTCTCAAGCCTCAGACAGTGGTTC
AAAGTTTTTTTCTTCCATTTCAGGTGTCGTGAGAAGGGCGAATTCGACCCAAGTTTGTACAAAAAAGCAG
GCTCGCCACCATGGTGAGCAAGGGCGAGGAGCTGTTCACCGGGGTGGTGCCCATCCTGGTCGAGCTGGAC
GGCGACGTAAACGGCCACAAGTTCAGCGTGAGGGGCGAGGGCGAGGGCGATGCCACCAACGGCAAGCTGA
CCCTGAAGTTCATCTGCACCACCGGCAAGCTGCCCGTGCCCTGGCCCACCCTCGTGACCACCCTGAGCCA
CGGCGTGCAGTGCTTCGCCCGCTACCCCGACCACATGAAGCAGCACGACTTCTTCAAGTCCGCCATGCCC
GAAGGCTACGTCCAGGAGCGCACCATCTTCTTCAAGGACGACGGCACCTACAAGACCCGCGCCGAGGTGA
AGTTCGAGGGCGACACCCTAGTGAACCGCATCGAGCTGAAGGGCGTCGACTTCAAGGAGGACGGCAACAT
CCTGGGGCACAAGCTGGAGTACAACTTCAACAGCCACAACATCTATATCATGGCCGTCAAGCAGAAGAAC
GGCATCAAGGTGAACTTCAAGATCCGCCACAACGTGGAGGACGGCAGCGTGCAGCTCGCCGACCACTACC
AGCAGAACACCCCCATCGGCGACGGCCCCGTGCTGCTGCCCGACAGCCACTACCTGAGCACCCAGTCCGT
GCTGAGCAAAGACCCCAACGAGAAGCGCGATCACATGGTCCTGCTGGAGTTCCGCACCGCCGCCGGGATC
ACTCTCGGCATGGACGAGCTGTACAAGTAATACCACCCAGCTTTCTTGTACAAAGTGGTACGCGTGAATT
CACTCCTCAGGTGCAGGCTGCCTATCAGAAGGTGGTGGCTGGTGTGGCCAATGCCCTGGCTCACAAATAC
CACTGAGATCTTTTTCCCTCTGCCAAAAATTATGGGGACATCATGAAGCCCCTTGAGCATCTGACTTCTG
GCTAATAAAGGAAATTTATTTTCATTGCAATAGTGTGTTGGAATTTTTTGTGTCTCTCACTCGGAAGGAC
ATATGGGAGGGCAAATCATTTAAAACATCAGAATGAGTATTTGGTTTAGAGTTTGGCAACATATGCCCAT
ATGCTGGCTGCCATGAACAAAGGTTGGCTATAAAGAGGTCATCAGTATATGAAACAGCCCCCTGCTGTCC
ATTCCTTATTCCATAGAAAAGCCTTGACTTGAGGTTAGATTTTTTTTATATTTTGTTTTGTGTTATTTTT
TTCTTTAACATCCCTAAAATTTTCCTTACATGTTTTACTAGCCAGATTTTTCCTCCTCTCCTGACTACTC
CCAGTCATAGCTGTCCCTCTTCTCTTATGGAGATCCCTCGACCTGCAGCCCAAGCTTGGCGTAATCATGG
TCATAGCTGTTTCCTGTGTGAAATTGTTATCCGCTCACAATTCCACACAACATACGAGCCGGAAGCATAA
AGTGTAAAGCCTGGGGTGCCTAATGAGTGAGCTAACTCACATTAATTGCGTTGCGCTCACTGCCCGCTTT
CCAGTCGGGAAACCTGTCGTGCCAGCGGATCGACAGTACTAAGCTTGGTCTAATACCCAATCTCTCGTCT
TATCCAGATGTTTTATACGCCTCTGGCCCGTGTCTCAAAATCTCTGATGTTACATTGCACAAGATAAAAT
AATATCATCATGAACAATAAAACTGTCTGCTTACATAAACAGTAATACAAGGGGTGTTATGAGCCATATT
CAACGGGAAACGTCGAGGCCGCGATTAAATTCCAACATGGATGCTGATTTATATGGGTATAAATGGGCTC
GCGATAATGTCGGGCAATCAGGTGCGACAATCTATCGCTTGTATGGGAAGCCCGATGCGCCAGAGTTGTT
TCTGAAACATGGCAAAGGTAGCGTTGCCAATGATGTTACAGATGAGATGGTCAGACTAAACTGGCTGACG
GAATTTATGCCTCTTCCGACCATCAAGCATTTTATCCGTACTCCTGATGATGCATGGTTACTCACCACTG
CGATCCCCGGAAAAACAGCATTCCAGGTATTAGAAGAATATCCTGATTCAGGTGAAAATATTGTTGATGC
GCTGGCAGTGTTCCTGCGCCGGTTGCATTCGATTCCTGTTTGTAATTGTCCTTTTAACAGCGATCGCGTA
TTTCGTCTCGCTCAGGCGCAATCACGAATGAATAACGGTTTGGTTGATGCGAGTGATTTTGATGACGAGC
GTAATGGCTGGCCTGTTGAACAAGTCTGGAAAGAAATGCATAAACTTTTGCCATTCTCACCGGATTCAGT
CGTCACTCATGGTGATTTCTCACTTGATAACCTTATTTTTGACGAGGGGAAATTAATAGGTTGTATTGAT
GTTGGACGAGTCGGAATCGCAGACCGATACCAGGATCTTGCCATCCTATGGAACTGCCTCGGTGAGTTTT
CTCCTTCATTACAGAAACGGCTTTTTCAAAAATATGGTATTGATAATCCTGATATGAATAAATTGCAGTT
TCATTTGATGCTCGATGAGTTTTTCTAATCAGAATTGGTTAATTGGTTGTAACACTGGCAGAGCATTACG
CTGACTTGACGGGACGGCGCAAGCTCATGACCAAAATCCCTTAACGTGAGTTACGCGTCGTTCCACTGAG
CGTCAGAGGTATCACTAGTATTACAGAGGTAAGTTATAACAGTCGCCTAACCC
Features (pLannotate 1.2.2; 28 found; start..end, strand, type, name):
     87..675     -  rep_origin     ori: high-copy-number ColE1/pMB1/pBR322/pUC origin of replication
    846..1706    -  CDS            AmpR: β-lactamase; bla; confers resistance to ampicillin, carbenicillin, and related antibiotics
   1707..1778    -  promoter       AmpR promoter: bla
   1857..2456    +  CDS            PuroR: puromycin N-acetyltransferase; pac from Streptomyces alboniger; confers resistance to puromycin
   2461..2541    +  CDS            HBB (fragment): HBB_PONPY - Experimental evidence at transcript level: Swiss-Prot protein existence level 2. Involved in oxygen transport from the lung to the various peripheral tissues. From Pongo pygmaeus (Bornean orangutan).
   2612..2667    +  polyA_signal   β-globin poly(A) signal: rabbit β-globin polyadenylation signal (Gil and Proudfoot, 1987)
   3646..3666    +  protein_bind   attB4: mutant version of attB; core recombination site for the Gateway® BP reaction BP Clonase™
   3734..3945    +  promoter       EF-1α core promoter: core promoter for human elongation factor EF-1α
   3946..4884    +  intron         EF-1α intron A: intron upstream of the start codon of human EF-1α
   4911..4931    +  protein_bind   attB1: mutant version of attB; core recombination site for the Gateway® BP reaction BP Clonase™
   4951..5646    +  CDS            mKate2: mKate2 is a basic (constitutively fluorescent) red fluorescent protein published in 2009, derived from Entacmaea quadricolor. It is reported to be a rapidly-maturing monomer with moderate acid sensitivity.
   5666..5690    -  protein_bind   attB2: mutant version of attB; recombination site for the Gateway® BP reaction BP Clonase™
   5834..5908    +  CDS            HBB (fragment): HBB_PONPY - Experimental evidence at transcript level: Swiss-Prot protein existence level 2. Involved in oxygen transport from the lung to the various peripheral tissues. From Pongo pygmaeus (Bornean orangutan).
   5979..6034    +  polyA_signal   β-globin poly(A) signal: rabbit β-globin polyadenylation signal (Gil and Proudfoot, 1987)
   6418..6443    +  misc_feature   SA: splice acceptor site
   7115..7135    +  protein_bind   attB4: mutant version of attB; core recombination site for the Gateway® BP reaction BP Clonase™
   7203..7414    +  promoter       EF-1α core promoter: core promoter for human elongation factor EF-1α
   7415..8353    +  intron         EF-1α intron A: intron upstream of the start codon of human EF-1α
   8380..8400    +  protein_bind   attB1: mutant version of attB; core recombination site for the Gateway® BP reaction BP Clonase™
   8411..9127    +  CDS            EBFP2: EBFP2 is a basic (constitutively fluorescent) blue fluorescent protein published in 2007, derived from Aequorea victoria. It is reported to be a rapidly-maturing monomer with moderate acid sensitivity.
   9135..9159    -  protein_bind   attB2: mutant version of attB; recombination site for the Gateway® BP reaction BP Clonase™
   9163..9243    +  CDS            HBB (fragment): HBB_PONPY - Experimental evidence at transcript level: Swiss-Prot protein existence level 2. Involved in oxygen transport from the lung to the various peripheral tissues. From Pongo pygmaeus (Bornean orangutan).
   9314..9369    +  polyA_signal   β-globin poly(A) signal: rabbit β-globin polyadenylation signal (Gil and Proudfoot, 1987)
   9752..9774    -  protein_bind   lac operator (fragment): The lac repressor binds to the lac operator to inhibit transcription in E. coli. This inhibition can be relieved by adding lactose or isopropyl-β-D-thiogalactopyranoside (IPTG). lac repressor encoded by lacI
   9778..9808    -  promoter       lac promoter: promoter for the E. coli lac operon
   9823..9844    -  protein_bind   CAP binding site: CAP binding activates transcription in the presence of cAMP. E. coli catabolite activator protein
   9857..9896    -  CDS            lacI (fragment): lac repressor; lacI; The lac repressor binds to the lac operator to inhibit transcription in E. coli. This inhibition can be relieved by adding lactose or isopropyl-β-D-thiogalactopyranoside (IPTG).
  10069..10878   +  CDS            KanR: aminoglycoside phosphotransferase; aph(3')-Ia; confers resistance to kanamycin in bacteria or G418 (Geneticin®) in eukaryotes
