[The description below was written by a language model from this plasmid's Addgene catalogue record and pLannotate feature annotations shown in this document.]
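Description:
LSB-hsa-miR-548h-5p is a mammalian expression plasmid of about 11 kb, built on the Low Sensor Backbone (LSB) as a fluorescence-based sensor of microRNA activity in synthetic biology work. It replicates in E. coli from a high-copy ColE1/pUC-type origin and carries both an ampicillin (β-lactamase) and a kanamycin (aph(3')-Ia) resistance gene, matching the dual selection listed in the record. A puromycin N-acetyltransferase gene followed by a rabbit β-globin polyadenylation signal allows selection in mammalian cells, although the feature table does not annotate a promoter for it.

The payload consists of two parallel transcription units, each driven by the human EF-1α core promoter with its intron A and terminated by a β-globin poly(A) signal. One unit expresses the red fluorescent protein mKate2 and, according to the record, carries a target site for human miR-548h-5p in its 3' UTR. That site is not separately annotated but presumably lies between the mKate2 coding region and its poly(A) signal. The other unit expresses the blue protein EBFP2 without the target and acts as an internal reference for plasmid dose and expression capacity. When miR-548h-5p is active in transfected cells, it represses mKate2 but not EBFP2, so the red-to-blue ratio reports miRNA activity. The attB4, attB1 and attB2 sites flanking the promoters and reporters are scars from Gateway assembly, and the target was added by Gibson cloning.

The depositor warns that the repeated poly(A) elements make the plasmid inherently unstable. The depositor also notes small insertions flanking the puromycin gene in the physical plasmid relative to the deposited sequence, which are said not to affect selection.
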