Addgene plasmid #103636: LSB-hsa-miR-548h-5p
Purpose: Used to sense miRNA activity using fluorescence based tools. hsa-miR-548h-5p target in 3' UTR of of mKate. miRNA activity can be measured by the repression of mKate2 relative to EBFP2 fluorescent proteins . Plasmid is inherently unstable; please see Depositor Comments
Depositing lab: Ron Weiss. Depositing organization: Massachusetts Institute of Technology. Publication: A mixed antagonistic/synergistic miRNA repression model enables accurate predictions of multi-input miRNA sensor activity. Gam JJ, Babb J, Weiss R. Nat Commun. 2018 Jun 22;9(1):2430. doi: 10.1038/s41467-018-04575-0. PubMed 29934631.
Backbone
  Vector backbone: Low Sensor Backbone (LSB)
  Vector type: Mammalian Expression, Synthetic Biology
Growth in bacteria
  Bacterial resistance: Ampicillin and Kanamycin, 100 & 50 μg/mL
  Growth temperature: 30°C
  Growth strain: NEB Stable
  Copy number: High Copy
Gene/Insert
  Gene/Insert name: hsa-miR-548h-5p target
  Species: H. sapiens (human)
  Promoter: EF-1a
  Cloning method: Gibson Cloning
Terms and licenses: Academic/Nonprofit Terms; Industry Terms: Not Available to Industry
Depositor comments: Please note that this plasmid is inherently unstable due to a repeating poly A element. We recommend performing a diagnostic digest on multiple colonies upon receipt. The depositors would like to note the presence of several discrepancies between the depositor sequence and physical plasmid sequence. In particular, the sequences upstream and downstream of the puromycin coding region have 10 bp insertions which do not affect the ability to perform puromycin selection. The sequences for those regions within the physical plasmids are as follows: Upstream of Puro: GAATTCGACCGCCTGTCTCAAGGTGCCACC; Downstream of Puro: GCTTTGAGACTACGCGTGAATTCACTCCTC. Please contact if you are interested in this plasmid prior to placing an order.
How to cite: LSB-hsa-miR-548h-5p was a gift from Ron Weiss (Addgene plasmid # 103636 ; http://n2t.net/addgene:103636 ; RRID:Addgene_103636)
