>Addgene plasmid #103636 | LSB-hsa-miR-548h-5p | depositor partial sequence | sequence record 196321 | hsa-miR-548h-5p target
GACAAAAACCGCGATTACTTTT
